Addgene plasmid #109341: [pSK497] pLJC5 Flag-Depdc5(AB)
Purpose: Lenti-viral expression of Flag-tagged Depdc5 mutant AB
Depositing lab: David Sabatini & Kuang Shen. Depositing organization: Whitehead Institute for Biomedical Research. Publication: Architecture of the human GATOR1 and GATOR1-Rag GTPases complexes. Shen K, Huang RK, Brignole EJ, Condon KJ, Valenstein ML, Chantranupong L, Bomaliyamu A, Choe A, Hong C, Yu Z, Sabatini DM. Nature. 2018 Apr 5;556(7699):64-69. doi: 10.1038/nature26158. Epub 2018 Mar 28. PubMed 29590090.
Backbone
  Vector backbone: pLJC5
  Vector type: Lentiviral
Growth in bacteria
  Bacterial resistance: Ampicillin, 100 μg/mL
  Growth temperature: 37°C
  Growth strain: NEB Stable
  Copy number: High Copy
Gene/Insert
  Gene/Insert name: Depdc5
  Species: H. sapiens (human)
  Insert size (bp): 5000
  Mutation: DIYGD(185-189)GSGSG;EQPLH(371-375)GSGSG
  Entrez Gene: DEPDC5 (a.k.a. DEP.5, FFEVF, FFEVF1)
  Tag / fusion protein: FLAG (N terminal on insert)
  Cloning method: Unknown
Terms and licenses: Academic/Nonprofit Terms; Industry Terms: Not Available to Industry
How to cite: [pSK497] pLJC5 Flag-Depdc5(AB) was a gift from David Sabatini & Kuang Shen (Addgene plasmid # 109341 ; http://n2t.net/addgene:109341 ; RRID:Addgene_109341)
