[The description below was written by a language model from this plasmid's Addgene catalogue record and pLannotate feature annotations shown in this document.]
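Description:
[pSK497] pLJC5 Flag-Depdc5(AB) is a lentiviral transfer plasmid of about 12.9 kb, built on the pLJC5 backbone, for stable expression of an N-terminally FLAG-tagged mutant of human DEPDC5 in mammalian cells. It is maintained in E. coli through a high-copy ColE1/pUC-type origin and selected with ampicillin via the β-lactamase gene. An f1 origin, an SV40 origin, T3 and T7 promoters and scraps of lac sequence are carried over from the parental cloning vector.

The viral portion has a third-generation, self-inactivating layout. An RSV promoter replaces the U3 region of a truncated HIV-1 5' LTR to drive Tat-independent transcription of the genomic RNA. It is followed by the Ψ packaging signal with a gag fragment, and by the Rev response element, which allows Rev-dependent nuclear export. The 3' LTR carries a ΔU3 deletion that inactivates the viral promoter after integration, and an SV40 polyadenylation signal lies downstream.

Between the LTRs, the human ubiquitin C promoter drives a FLAG epitope (annotated as a partial match to 3xFLAG) fused to the roughly 4.8 kb DEPDC5 coding sequence. In this "AB" mutant, residues 185-189 (DIYGD) and 371-375 (EQPLH) are each replaced by GSGSG linkers. A cPPT/CTS element sits downstream of the insert, followed by a human PGK promoter driving puromycin N-acetyltransferase, so transduced cells can be selected with puromycin.

DEPDC5 is a subunit of the GATOR1 complex, and the plasmid comes from a structural study of GATOR1 and its complexes with the Rag GTPases. The record does not state which interaction or function the two substitutions are meant to disrupt.
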