Features (pLannotate 1.2.2; 28 found; start..end, strand, type, name):
     48..181     +  rep_origin     RSF ori (fragment): Plasmids containing the RSF 1030 origin of replication can be propagated in E. coli cells that contain additional plasmids with compatible origins.
    183..275     +  CDS            lacI (fragment): lac repressor; lacI; The lac repressor binds to the lac operator to inhibit transcription in E. coli. This inhibition can be relieved by adding lactose or isopropyl-β-D-thiogalactopyranoside (IPTG).
    288..309     +  protein_bind   CAP binding site: CAP binding activates transcription in the presence of cAMP. E. coli catabolite activator protein
    324..354     +  promoter       lac promoter: promoter for the E. coli lac operon
    358..380     +  protein_bind   lac operator (fragment): The lac repressor binds to the lac operator to inhibit transcription in E. coli. This inhibition can be relieved by adding lactose or isopropyl-β-D-thiogalactopyranoside (IPTG). lac repressor encoded by lacI
    423..441     +  promoter       T3 promoter: promoter for bacteriophage T3 RNA polymerase
    469..695     +  promoter       RSV promoter: Rous sarcoma virus enhancer/promoter
    696..876     +  LTR            5' LTR (truncated): truncated 5' long terminal repeat (LTR) from HIV-1
    923..1048    +  misc_feature   HIV-1 Ψ: packaging signal of human immunodeficiency virus type 1
   1032..1395    +  CDS            HIV-1 gag (fragment): gag protein from human immunodeficiency virus 1; gag
   1541..1774    +  misc_feature   RRE: The Rev response element (RRE) of HIV-1 allows for Rev-dependent mRNA export from the nucleus to the cytoplasm.
   2151..2251    +  CDS            Rev (fragment): human immunodeficiency virus 1 (HIV-1) Rev protein; rev; enhances nuclear export of unspliced and incompletely spliced viral mRNAs
   2292..3503    +  promoter       UbC promoter: human ubiquitin C promoter
   3536..3559    +  CDS            3xFLAG (fragment): three tandem FLAG® epitope tags, followed by an enterokinase cleavage site
   3584..8392    +  CDS            DEPDC5: DEPD5_HUMAN - Also known as KIAA0645 From Homo sapiens (Human).
   8437..8554    +  misc_feature   cPPT/CTS: central polypurine tract and central termination sequence of HIV-1
   8603..9113    +  promoter       hPGK promoter: human phosphoglycerate kinase 1 promoter
   9135..9734    +  CDS            PuroR: puromycin N-acetyltransferase; pac from Streptomyces alboniger; confers resistance to puromycin
   9777..9860    +  CDS            nef (fragment): NEF_HV1Z2 - Experimental evidence at protein level: Swiss-Prot protein existence level 1. Extracellular Nef protein targets CD4(+) T-lymphocytes for apoptosis by interacting with CXCR4 surface receptors. From Human immunodeficiency virus type 1 group M subtype D (isolate Z2/CDC-Z34) (HIV-1).
   9862..10095   +  LTR            3' LTR (ΔU3): self-inactivating 3' long terminal repeat (LTR) from HIV-1
  10167..10288   +  polyA_signal   SV40 poly(A) signal: SV40 polyadenylation signal
  10328..10463   +  rep_origin     SV40 ori: SV40 origin of replication
  10484..10502   -  promoter       T7 promoter: promoter for bacteriophage T7 RNA polymerase
  10510..10665   +  CDS            lacZα (fragment): LacZα fragment of β-galactosidase; lacZ fragment
  10670..11098   +  rep_origin     f1 ori (sequence partly withheld): f1 bacteriophage origin of replication; arrow indicates direction of (+) strand synthesis
  11151..11255   +  promoter       AmpR promoter: bla
  11256..12116   +  CDS            AmpR: β-lactamase; bla; confers resistance to ampicillin, carbenicillin, and related antibiotics
  12287..12875   +  rep_origin     ori: high-copy-number ColE1/pMB1/pBR322/pUC origin of replication
>Addgene plasmid #109341 | [pSK497] pLJC5 Flag-Depdc5(AB) | addgene full sequence | sequence record 211250 | Addgene NGS Result
AACGCCAGCAACGCGGCCTTTTTACGGTTCCTGGCCTTTTGCTGGCCTTTTGCTCACATGTTCTTTCCTG
CGTTATCCCCTGATTCTGTGGATAACCGTATTACCGCCTTTGAGTGAGCTGATACCGCTCGCCGCAGCCG
AACGACCGAGCGCAGCGAGTCAGTGAGCGAGGAAGCGGAAGAGCGCCCAATACGCAAACCGCCTCTCCCC
GCGCGTTGGCCGATTCATTAATGCAGCTGGCACGACAGGTTTCCCGACTGGAAAGCGGGCAGTGAGCGCA
ACGCAATTAATGTGAGTTAGCTCACTCATTAGGCACCCCAGGCTTTACACTTTATGCTTCCGGCTCGTAT
GTTGTGTGGAATTGTGAGCGGATAACAATTTCACACAGGAAACAGCTATGACCATGATTACGCCAAGCGC
GCAATTAACCCTCACTAAAGGGAACAAAAGCTGGAGCTGCAAGCTTAATGTAGTCTTATGCAATACTCTT
GTAGTCTTGCAACATGGTAACGATGAGTTAGCAACATGCCTTACAAGGAGAGAAAAAGCACCGTGCATGC
CGATTGGTGGAAGTAAGGTGGTACGATCGTGCCTTATTAGGAAGGCAACAGACGGGTCTGACATGGATTG
GACGAACCACTGAATTGCCGCATTGCAGAGATATTGTATTTAAGTGCCTAGCTCGATACATAAACGGGTC
TCTCTGGTTAGACCAGATCTGAGCCTGGGAGCTCTCTGGCTAACTAGGGAACCCACTGCTTAAGCCTCAA
TAAAGCTTGCCTTGAGTGCTTCAAGTAGTGTGTGCCCGTCTGTTGTGTGACTCTGGTAACTAGAGATCCC
TCAGACCCTTTTAGTCAGTGTGGAAAATCTCTAGCAGTGGCGCCCGAACAGGGACTTGAAAGCGAAAGGG
AAACCAGAGGAGCTCTCTCGACGCAGGACTCGGCTTGCTGAAGCGCGCACGGCAAGAGGCGAGGGGCGGC
GACTGGTGAGTACGCCAAAAATTTTGACTAGCGGAGGCTAGAAGGAGAGAGATGGGTGCGAGAGCGTCAG
TATTAAGCGGGGGAGAATTAGATCGCGATGGGAAAAAATTCGGTTAAGGCCAGGGGGAAAGAAAAAATAT
AAATTAAAACATATAGTATGGGCAAGCAGGGAGCTAGAACGATTCGCAGTTAATCCTGGCCTGTTAGAAA
CATCAGAAGGCTGTAGACAAATACTGGGACAGCTACAACCATCCCTTCAGACAGGATCAGAAGAACTTAG
ATCATTATATAATACAGTAGCAACCCTCTATTGTGTGCATCAAAGGATAGAGATAAAAGACACCAAGGAA
GCTTTAGACAAGATAGAGGAAGAGCAAAACAAAAGTAAGACCACCGCACAGCAAGCAGCAGCTGATCTTC
AGACCTGGAGGAGGAGATATGAGGGACAATTGGAGAAGTGAATTATATAAATATAAAGTAGTAAAAATTG
AACCATTAGGAGTAGCACCCACCAAGGCAAAGAGAAGAGTGGTGCAGAGAGAAAAAAGAGCAGTGGGAAT
AGGAGCTTTGTTCCTTGGGTTCTTGGGAGCAGCAGGAAGCACTATGGGCGCAGCGTCAATGACGCTGACG
GTACAGGCCAGACAATTATTGTCTGGTATAGTGCAGCAGCAGAACAATTTGCTGAGGGCTATTGAGGCGC
AACAGCATCTGTTGCAACTCACAGTCTGGGGCATCAAGCAGCTCCAGGCAAGAATCCTGGCTGTGGAAAG
ATACCTAAAGGATCAACAGCTCCTGGGGATTTGGGGTTGCTCTGGAAAACTCATTTGCACCACTGCTGTG
CCTTGGAATGCTAGTTGGAGTAATAAATCTCTGGAACAGATTTGGAATCACACGACCTGGATGGAGTGGG
ACAGAGAAATTAACAATTACACAAGCTTAATACACTCCTTAATTGAAGAATCGCAAAACCAGCAAGAAAA
GAATGAACAAGAATTATTGGAATTAGATAAATGGGCAAGTTTGTGGAATTGGTTTAACATAACAAATTGG
CTGTGGTATATAAAATTATTCATAATGATAGTAGGAGGCTTGGTAGGTTTAAGAATAGTTTTTGCTGTAC
TTTCTATAGTGAATAGAGTTAGGCAGGGATATTCACCATTATCGTTTCAGACCCACCTCCCAACCCCGAG
GGGACCCGACAGGCCCGAAGGAATAGAAGAAGAAGGTGGAGAGAGAGACAGAGACAGATCCATTCGATTA
GTGAACGGATCTCGACGGTATCGATCACGAGACTAGCCTCGAGCGGGATCTGGCCTCCGCGCCGGGTTTT
GGCGCCTCCCGCGGGCGCCCCCCTCCTCACGGCGAGCGCTGCCACGTCAGACGAAGGGCGCAGCGAGCGT
CCTGATCCTTCCGCCCGGACGCTCAGGACAGCGGCCCGCTGCTCATAAGACTCGGCCTTAGAACCCCAGT
ATCAGCAGAAGGACATTTTAGGACGGGACTTGGGTGACTCTAGGGCACTGGTTTTCTTTCCAGAGAGCGG
AACAGGCGAGGAAAAGTAGTCCCTTCTCGGCGATTCTGCGGAGGGATCTCCGTGGGGCGGTGAACGCCGA
TGATTATATAAGGACGCGCCGGGTGTGGCACAGCTAGTTCCGTCGCAGCCGGGATTTGGGTCGCGGTTCT
TGTTTGTGGATCGCTGTGATCGTCACTTGGTGAGTAGCGGGCTGCTGGGCTGGCCGGGGCTTTCGTGGCC
GCCGGGCCGCTCGGTGGGACGGAAGCGTGTGGAGAGACCGCCAAGGGCTGTAGTCTGGGTCCGCGAGCAA
GGTTGCCCTGAACTGGGGGTTGGGGGGAGCGCAGCAAAATGGCGGCTGTTCCCGAGTCTTGAATGGAAGA
CGCTTGTGAGGCGGGCTGTGAGGTCGTTGAAACAAGGTGGGGGGCATGGTGGGCGGCAAGAACCCAAGGT
CTTGAGGCCTTCGCTAATGCGGGAAAGCTCTTATTCGGGTGAGATGGGCTGGGGCACCATCTGGGGACCC
TGACGTGAAGTTTGTCACTGACTGGAGAACTCGGTTTGTCGTCTGTTGCGGGGGCGGCAGTTATGGCGGT
GCCGTTGGGCAGTGCACCCGTACCTTTGGGAGCGCGCGCCCTCGTCGTGTCGTGACGTCACCCGTTCTGT
TGGCTTATAATGCAGGGTGGGGCCACCTGCCGGTAGGTGTGCGGTAGGCTTTTCTCCGTCGCAGGACGCA
GGGTTCGGGCCTAGGGTAGGCTCTCCTGAATCGACAGGCGCCGGACCTCTGGTGAGGGGAGGGATAAGTG
AGGCGTCAGTTTCTTTGGTCGGTTTTATGTACCTATCTTCTTAAGTAGCTGAAGCTCCGGTTTTGAACTA
TGCGCTCGGGGTTGGCGAGTGTGTTTTGTGAAGTTTTTTAGGCACCTTTTGAAATGTAATCATTTGGGTC
AATATGTAATTTTCAGTGTTAGACTAGTAAATTGTCCGCTAAATTCTGGCCGTTTTTGGCTTTTTTGTTA
GACGAAGCGCTAGCGCTACCGGTGCCACCATGGAGGACTACAAGGATGACGATGACAAGGGTGGTGGTGG
TGGTGCGTCGACGATGAGAACAACAAAGGTCTACAAACTCGTCATCCACAAGAAGGGCTTTGGGGGCAGT
GATGATGAGCTAGTTGTGAACCCCAAAGTGTTCCCTCACATCAAGCTTGGAGACATTGTAGAGATTGCAC
ACCCCAACGATGAATACAGCCCTCTGCTTTTGCAGGTCAAGTCTCTTAAGGAAGATTTACAGAAGGAAAC
TATCAGTGTGGACCAGACTGTGACTCAAGTGTTCCGGCTGAGACCTTATCAGGATGTCTATGTTAATGTC
GTAGACCCTAAGGATGTGACCCTTGACCTAGTGGAATTAACTTTTAAGGATCAGTATATTGGCCGTGGGG
ATATGTGGCGACTAAAGAAAAGTTTGGTCAGCACATGTGCCTATATCACCCAGAAGGTGGAGTTTGCTGG
CATCAGAGCACAGGCTGGTGAACTGTGGGTTAAGAATGAGAAGGTCATGTGTGGCTACATCAGTGAAGAT
ACCAGGGTGGTGTTTCGTTCTACGTCGGCTATGGTTTACATATTTATTCAGATGAGCTGTGAAATGTGGG
ATTTTGGCAGCGGAAGCGGCTTGTATTTTGAGAAAGCTGTGAATGGTTTCCTTGCTGATCTATTTACCAA
GTGGAAGGAGAAGAACTGTAGTCATGAAGTGACAGTGGTCCTGTTTTCTAGAACTTTCTATGATGCAAAA
TCTGTTGATGAATTTCCTGAAATAAACCGAGCCTCAATTCGACAGGATCACAAGGGGAGATTCTATGAAG
ACTTTTACAAAGTGGTGGTGCAGAATGAGAGAAGAGAAGAATGGACTTCACTTCTCGTAACCATTAAAAA
ACTCTTCATCCAGTATCCAGTGTTGGTGCGACTGGAACAGGCAGAGGGCTTTCCTCAAGGAGATAATTCT
ACCTCAGCACAAGGAAACTACCTGGAGGCCATCAATCTGTCATTCAATGTGTTTGATAAGCACTACATCA
ACCGCAACTTTGACCGAACTGGGCAGATGTCAGTGGTGATCACGCCCGGGGTGGGTGTCTTTGAAGTGGA
CCGCCTACTCATGATCCTGACCAAGCAGCGGATGATAGATAATGGAATTGGTGTGGATTTGGTGTGCATG
GGAGGCAGCGGAAGCGGCGCTGTCCCATTGTTCAAGCTCCATAATCGGAGTGCTCCCCGTGATTCTCGTC
TGGGCGATGACTATAATATCCCTCACTGGATAAACCACAGTTTCTACACATCCAAAAGCCAGCTCTTTTG
TAATAGTTTCACCCCACGAATAAAACTGGCAGGAAAGAAGCCCGCCTCTGAGAAAGCAAAAAATGGCCGT
GATACATCTCTCGGGAGTCCAAAAGAATCTGAGAACGCCCTTCCCATCCAAGTAGATTATGACGCCTATG
ACGCTCAAGTGTTCAGGCTGCCCGGCCCATCCCGGGCCCAGTGCCTCACCACCTGCAGATCTGTGCGAGA
GCGAGAGAGTCACAGTCGAAAGAGTGCCAGCTCCTGTGATGTTTCATCCAGCCCTTCCCTACCAAGCCGC
ACACTGCCCACTGAGGAAGTGAGGAGCCAGGCTTCTGACGACAGCTCCCTAGGCAAGAGTGCCAACATCC
TGATGATCCCACACCCCCACCTGCACCAGTATGAAGTCAGCAGCTCCTTGGGATACACCAGCACTCGAGA
TGTCCTGGAGAACATGATGGAGCCACCACAGCGAGACTCCAGTGCACCAGGGAGGTTTCACGTTGGCAGT
GCAGAATCCATGCTGCATGTTCGACCTGGTGGATACACGCCCCAGAGAGCACTGATTAACCCCTTCGCTC
CCTCTCGGATGCCCATGAAGCTTACGTCCAACAGAAGGCGCTGGATGCACACTTTTCCTGTGGGGCCATC
CGGAGAAGCCATCCAGATCCACCACCAGACCCGACAGAATATGGCGGAGCTACAAGGCAGCGGGCAGAGG
GATCCAACTCACTCCTCTGCAGAGCTGCTGGAGTTAGCATATCATGAAGCTGCTGGAAGGCACAGCAATT
CCCGCCAGCCTGGTGACGGCATGTCCTTCTTGAACTTCAGTGGAACAGAGGAGCTTTCTGTCGGCCTGCT
TAGCAACAGTGGTGCAGGTATGAATCCTAGGACCCAGAATAAGGATTCTCTAGAGGACAGTGTTTCTACC
TCTCCAGACCCAATTCTGACACTGTCTGCTCCCCCTGTAGTGCCAGGCTTCTGTTGCACAGTTGGAGTGG
ACTGGAAGTCTCTCACTACTCCGGCGTGCCTCCCCCTTACCACCGACTACTTCCCTGACCGCCAGGGCCT
GCAGAATGACTACACAGAGGGCTGTTATGATCTCCTTCCAGAAGCAGACATCGACAGGAGGGACGAAGAT
GGTGTGCAGATGACAGCCCAGCAGGTATTTGAAGAGTTTATTTGCCAACGTCTCATGCAGGGCTACCAAA
TCATAGTGCAGCCCAAGACACAGAAACCCAATCCTGCTGTCCCGCCCCCGCTGAGCAGTAGCCCACTCTA
TAGCCGAGGCCTTGTGTCCCGAAACCGCCCTGAGGAGGAGGACCAGTATTGGCTGAGTATGGGCAGAACG
TTCCACAAAGTGACGCTGAAGGATAAGATGATCACAGTGACGCGATACCTTCCCAAGTATCCTTATGAAT
CTGCCCAGATCCACTACACCTACAGCCTCTGTCCTTCCCACTCAGACTCAGAGTTCGTCTCCTGCTGGGT
GGAGTTTTCCCACGAACGGCTGGAGGAGTACAAGTGGAATTACTTAGATCAGTATATCTGTTCTGCCGGC
TCTGAAGACTTCAGCTTAATTGAGTCCCTGAAGTTCTGGAGGACCCGCTTCCTGCTGCTGCCAGCCTGTG
TCACCGCCACCAAGCGCATCACGGAGGGGGAGGCCCACTGCGACATCTATGGGGACAGGCCCCGTGCAGA
CGAGGACGAGTGGCAACTCCTGGATGGTTTTGTCCGCTTTGTGGAGGGCTTGAATCGCATTCGCAGGCGG
CATCGCTCGGATCGCATGATGCGGAAAGGGACCGCCATGAAAGGCTTGCAGATGACTGGGCCCATTTCCA
CGCATTCTCTGGAGTCAACTGCACCCCCAGTGGGGAAGAAGGGAACCTCAGCTCTCTCTGCCCTGTTGGA
GATGGAGGCCAGTCAGAAGTGCCTGGGAGAACAGCAGGCAGCTGTGCATGGTGGGAAGAGCTCCGCCCAG
TCAGCCGAGAGCAGCAGCGTTGCCATGACTCCCACCTACATGGACAGCCCACGAAAGGACGGGGCCTTCT
TTATGGAGTTTGTCCGCAGCCCACGCACAGCATCGTCCGCCTTCTACCCTCAGGTATCTGTGGACCAAAC
AGCCACTCCTATGTTGGACGGCACCAGTTTGGGCATATGCACAGGCCAATCCATGGACAGAGGCAACAGC
CAGACCTTTGGGAACTCCCAGAACATAGGAGAACAGGGCTACTCCTCCACAAACTCCAGTGACAGCAGCT
CTCAGCAGCTGGTGGCAAGCTCCTTGACCTCATCCTCTACCCTGACAGAGATCCTGGAAGCCATGAAGCA
CCCCTCGACAGGAGTCCAGCTGCTCTCTGAACAGAAGGGCCTCTCACCGTACTGCTTCATCAGCGCGGAG
GTGGTACACTGGTTGGTGAACCACGTGGAGGGGATCCAGACACAGGCGATGGCCATTGACATCATGCAGA
AAATGCTGGAAGAGCAGCTCATCACACATGCATCTGGCGAAGCCTGGCGGACCTTCATCTACGGCTTCTA
TTTCTACAAGATAGTAACGGACAAAGAGCCCGACCGAGTGGCCATGCAGCAGCCCGCCACCACCTGGCAC
ACAGCAGGAGTGGACGACTTCGCCAGCTTCCAGCGCAAGTGGTTTGAGGTGGCCTTTGTGGCAGAAGAGC
TCGTGCACTCTGAGATTCCTGCCTTTCTCCTGCCCTGGCTGCCTAGCCGGCCAGCCTCCTATGCAAGTAG
GCACAGCTCCTTTAGCCGAAGTTTTGGAGGACGGAGCCAGGCGGCAGCACTTTTAGCTGCCACTGTCCCA
GAGCAGAGGACTGTGACCCTGGATGTTGACGTGAACAACCGCACAGACCGGCTGGAGTGGTGCAGCTGTT
ATTACCATGGCAACTTTTCTCTGAATGCAGCCTTTGAGATCAAGCTGCACTGGATGGCGGTGACCGCAGC
AGTACTCTTCGAGATGGTCCAAGGTTGGCATCGGAAAGCCACCTCCTGTGGCTTCTTGTTAGTCCCAGTT
TTGGAGGGGCCTTTTGCACTGCCCAGTTACCTGTATGGCGACCCCCTTCGTGCCCAGCTCTTCATCCCAC
TCAACATCAGCTGCTTGCTCAAGGAGGGCAGCGAGCACCTGTTTGATAGCTTTGAACCCGAAACGTACTG
GGATCGAATGCACCTCTTCCAGGAAGCCATTGCACACAGGTTTGGGTTTGTACAAGATAAATATTCTGCC
TCTGCTTTTAACTTCCCTGCTGAGAACAAGCCTCAGTATATCCACGTTACAGGAACAGTGTTTCTGCAGC
TGCCCTACTCCAAGCGCAAGTTCTCAGGGCAGCAGCGGCGGCGGCGGAACTCCACCAGCTCCACCAACCA
GAACATGTTCTGCGAGGAGCGGGTCGGCTACAACTGGGCCTACAACACCATGCTCACCAAAACATGGCGC
TCCAGCGCCACAGGGGATGAAAAGTTTGCTGATCGGCTGCTGAAGGACTTCACGGACTTCTGCATCAACC
GTGACAACCGGCTGGTCACGTTCTGGACAAGTTGCCTGGAGAAGATGCATGCCAGTGCCCCGTGAGAATT
CTCGACCTCGAGACAAATGGCAGTATTCATCCACAATTTTAAAAGAAAAGGGGGGATTGGGGGGTACAGT
GCAGGGGAAAGAATAGTAGACATAATAGCAACAGACATACAAACTAAAGAATTACAAAAACAAATTACAA
AAATTCAAAATTTTCGGGTTTATTACAGGGACAGCAGAGATCCACTTTGGCCGCGGCTCGAGGGGGTTGG
GGTTGCGCCTTTTCCAAGGCAGCCCTGGGTTTGCGCAGGGACGCGGCTGCTCTGGGCGTGGTTCCGGGAA
ACGCAGCGGCGCCGACCCTGGGTCTCGCACATTCTTCACGTCCGTTCGCAGCGTCACCCGGATCTTCGCC
GCTACCCTTGTGGGCCCCCCGGCGACGCTTCCTGCTCCGCCCCTAAGTCGGGAAGGTTCCTTGCGGTTCG
CGGCGTGCCGGACGTGACAAACGGAAGCCGCACGTCTCACTAGTACCCTCGCAGACGGACAGCGCCAGGG
AGCAATGGCAGCGCGCCGACCGCGATGGGCTGTGGCCAATAGCGGCTGCTCAGCAGGGCGCGCCGAGAGC
AGCGGCCGGGAAGGGGCGGTGCGGGAGGCGGGGTGTGGGGCGGTAGTGTGGGCCCTGTTCCTGCCCGCGC
GGTGTTCCGCATTCTGCAAGCCTCCGGAGCGCACGTCGGCAGTCGGCTCCCTCGTTGACCGAATCACCGA
CCTCTCTCCCCAGGGGGATCCACCGGAGCTTACCATGACCGAGTACAAGCCCACGGTGCGCCTCGCCACC
CGCGACGACGTCCCCAGGGCCGTACGCACCCTCGCCGCCGCGTTCGCCGACTACCCCGCCACGCGCCACA
CCGTCGATCCGGACCGCCACATCGAGCGGGTCACCGAGCTGCAAGAACTCTTCCTCACGCGCGTCGGGCT
CGACATCGGCAAGGTGTGGGTCGCGGACGACGGCGCCGCGGTGGCGGTCTGGACCACGCCGGAGAGCGTC
GAAGCGGGGGCGGTGTTCGCCGAGATCGGCCCGCGCATGGCCGAGTTGAGCGGTTCCCGGCTGGCCGCGC
AGCAACAGATGGAAGGCCTCCTGGCGCCGCACCGGCCCAAGGAGCCCGCGTGGTTCCTGGCCACCGTCGG
CGTCTCGCCCGACCACCAGGGCAAGGGTCTGGGCAGCGCCGTCGTGCTCCCCGGAGTGGAGGCGGCCGAG
CGCGCCGGGGTGCCCGCCTTCCTGGAGACCTCCGCGCCCCGCAACCTCCCCTTCTACGAGCGGCTCGGCT
TCACCGTCACCGCCGACGTCGAGGTGCCCGAAGGACCGCGCACCTGGTGCATGACCCGCAAGCCCGGTGC
CTGACGCCCGCCCCACGACCCGCAGCGCCCGACCGAAAGGAGCGCACGACCCCATGCATCGGTACCTTTA
AGACCAATGACTTACAAGGCAGCTGTAGATCTTAGCCACTTTTTAAAAGAAAAGGGGGGACTGGAAGGGC
TAATTCACTCCCAACGAAGACAAGATCTGCTTTTTGCTTGTACTGGGTCTCTCTGGTTAGACCAGATCTG
AGCCTGGGAGCTCTCTGGCTAACTAGGGAACCCACTGCTTAAGCCTCAATAAAGCTTGCCTTGAGTGCTT
CAAGTAGTGTGTGCCCGTCTGTTGTGTGACTCTGGTAACTAGAGATCCCTCAGACCCTTTTAGTCAGTGT
GGAAAATCTCTAGCAGTAGTAGTTCATGTCATCTTATTATTCAGTATTTATAACTTGCAAAGAAATGAAT
ATCAGAGAGTGAGAGGAACTTGTTTATTGCAGCTTATAATGGTTACAAATAAAGCAATAGCATCACAAAT
TTCACAAATAAAGCATTTTTTTCACTGCATTCTAGTTGTGGTTTGTCCAAACTCATCAATGTATCTTATC
ATGTCTGGCTCTAGCTATCCCGCCCCTAACTCCGCCCATCCCGCCCCTAACTCCGCCCAGTTCCGCCCAT
TCTCCGCCCCATGGCTGACTAATTTTTTTTATTTATGCAGAGGCCGAGGCCGCCTCGGCCTCTGAGCTAT
TCCAGAAGTAGTGAGGAGGCTTTTTTGGAGGCCTAGGGACGTACCCAATTCGCCCTATAGTGAGTCGTAT
TACGCGCGCTCACTGGCCGTCGTTTTACAACGTCGTGACTGGGAAAACCCTGGCGTTACCCAACTTAATC
GCCTTGCAGCACATCCCCCTTTCGCCAGCTGGCGTAATAGCGAAGAGGCCCGCACCGATCGCCCTTCCCA
ACAGTTGCGCAGCCTGAATGGCGAATGGG
[124 nt withheld, positions 10670-10793]
C
[91 nt withheld, positions 10795-10885]
A
[49 nt withheld, positions 10887-10935]
CCTTTGACGTTGGAGTCCACGTTCTTT
[37 nt withheld, positions 10963-10999]
ACCCTATCTCGGTCTATTCTTTTGATTTATAAGGGATTTTGCCGATTTCGGCCTATTGGTTAAAAAATGA
GCTGATTTAACAAAAATTTAACGCGAATTTTAACAAAATATTAACGCTTACAATTTAGGTGGCACTTTTC
GGGGAAATGTGCGCGGAACCCCTATTTGTTTATTTTTCTAAATACATTCAAATATGTATCCGCTCATGAG
ACAATAACCCTGATAAATGCTTCAATAATATTGAAAAAGGAAGAGTATGAGTATTCAACATTTCCGTGTC
GCCCTTATTCCCTTTTTTGCGGCATTTTGCCTTCCTGTTTTTGCTCACCCAGAAACGCTGGTGAAAGTAA
AAGATGCTGAAGATCAGTTGGGTGCACGAGTGGGTTACATCGAACTGGATCTCAACAGCGGTAAGATCCT
TGAGAGTTTTCGCCCCGAAGAACGTTTTCCAATGATGAGCACTTTTAAAGTTCTGCTATGTGGCGCGGTA
TTATCCCGTATTGACGCCGGGCAAGAGCAACTCGGTCGCCGCATACACTATTCTCAGAATGACTTGGTTG
AGTACTCACCAGTCACAGAAAAGCATCTTACGGATGGCATGACAGTAAGAGAATTATGCAGTGCTGCCAT
AACCATGAGTGATAACACTGCGGCCAACTTACTTCTGACAACGATCGGAGGACCGAAGGAGCTAACCGCT
TTTTTGCACAACATGGGGGATCATGTAACTCGCCTTGATCGTTGGGAACCGGAGCTGAATGAAGCCATAC
CAAACGACGAGCGTGACACCACGATGCCTGTAGCAATGGCAACAACGTTGCGCAAACTATTAACTGGCGA
ACTACTTACTCTAGCTTCCCGGCAACAATTAATAGACTGGATGGAGGCGGATAAAGTTGCAGGACCACTT
CTGCGCTCGGCCCTTCCGGCTGGCTGGTTTATTGCTGATAAATCTGGAGCCGGTGAGCGTGGGTCTCGCG
GTATCATTGCAGCACTGGGGCCAGATGGTAAGCCCTCCCGTATCGTAGTTATCTACACGACGGGGAGTCA
GGCAACTATGGATGAACGAAATAGACAGATCGCTGAGATAGGTGCCTCACTGATTAAGCATTGGTAACTG
TCAGACCAAGTTTACTCATATATACTTTAGATTGATTTAAAACTTCATTTTTAATTTAAAAGGATCTAGG
TGAAGATCCTTTTTGATAATCTCATGACCAAAATCCCTTAACGTGAGTTTTCGTTCCACTGAGCGTCAGA
CCCCGTAGAAAAGATCAAAGGATCTTCTTGAGATCCTTTTTTTCTGCGCGTAATCTGCTGCTTGCAAACA
AAAAAACCACCGCTACCAGCGGTGGTTTGTTTGCCGGATCAAGAGCTACCAACTCTTTTTCCGAAGGTAA
CTGGCTTCAGCAGAGCGCAGATACCAAATACTGTTCTTCTAGTGTAGCCGTAGTTAGGCCACCACTTCAA
GAACTCTGTAGCACCGCCTACATACCTCGCTCTGCTAATCCTGTTACCAGTGGCTGCTGCCAGTGGCGAT
AAGTCGTGTCTTACCGGGTTGGACTCAAGACGATAGTTACCGGATAAGGCGCAGCGGTCGGGCTGAACGG
GGGGTTCGTGCACACAGCCCAGCTTGGAGCGAACGACCTACACCGAACTGAGATACCTACAGCGTGAGCT
ATGAGAAAGCGCCACGCTTCCCGAAGGGAGAAAGGCGGACAGGTATCCGGTAAGCGGCAGGGTCGGAACA
GGAGAGCGCACGAGGGAGCTTCCAGGGGGAAACGCCTGGTATCTTTATAGTCCTGTCGGGTTTCGCCACC
TCTGACTTGAGCGTCGATTTTTGTGATGCTCGTCAGGGGGGCGGAGCCTATGGAAA
