>Addgene plasmid #109341 | [pSK497] pLJC5 Flag-Depdc5(AB) | depositor partial sequence | sequence record 206147 | WT DepdcC5
ATGGGCTACCCCTATGATGTGCCTGACTACGCAGATCTCAATGGTGGTGGTGGTGGGTCGACGATGAGAA
CAACAAAGGTCTACAAACTCGTCATCCACAAGAAGGGCTTTGGGGGCAGTGATGATGAGCTAGTTGTGAA
CCCCAAAGTGTTCCCTCACATCAAGCTTGGAGACATTGTAGAGATTGCACACCCCAACGATGAATACAGC
CCTCTGCTTTTGCAGGTCAAGTCTCTTAAGGAAGATTTACAGAAGGAAACTATCAGTGTGGACCAGACTG
TGACTCAAGTGTTCCGGCTGAGACCTTATCAGGATGTCTATGTTAATGTCGTAGACCCTAAGGATGTGAC
CCTTGACCTAGTGGAATTAACTTTTAAGGATCAGTATATTGGCCGTGGGGATATGTGGCGACTAAAGAAA
AGTTTGGTCAGCACATGTGCCTATATCACCCAGAAGGTGGAGTTTGCTGGCATCAGAGCACAGGCTGGTG
AACTGTGGGTTAAGAATGAGAAGGTCATGTGTGGCTACATCAGTGAAGATACCAGGGTGGTGTTTCGTTC
TACGTCGGCTATGGTTTACATATTTATTCAGATGAGCTGTGAAATGTGGGATTTTGATATTTATGGGGAT
TTGTATTTTGAGAAAGCTGTGAATGGTTTCCTTGCTGATCTATTTACCAAGTGGAAGGAGAAGAACTGTA
GTCATGAAGTGACAGTGGTCCTGTTTTCTAGAACTTTCTATGATGCAAAATCTGTTGATGAATTTCCTGA
AATAAACCGAGCCTCAATTCGACAGGATCACAAGGGGAGATTCTATGAAGACTTTTACAAAGTGGTGGTG
CAGAATGAGAGAAGAGAAGAATGGACTTCACTTCTCGTAACCATTAAAAAACTCTTCATCCAGTATCCAG
TGTTGGTGCGACTGGAACAGGCAGAGGGCTTTCCTCAAGGAGATAATTCTACCTCAGCACAAGGAAACTA
CCTGGAGGCCATCAATCTGTCATTCAATGTGTTTGATAAGCACTACATCAACCGCAACTTTGACCGAACT
GGGCAGATGTCAGTGGTGATCACGCCCGGGGTGGGTGTCTTTGAAGTGGACCGCCTACTCATGATCCTGA
CCAAGCAGCGGATGATAGATAATGGAATTGGTGTGGATTTGGTGTGCATGGGAGAGCAACCGTTACATGC
TGTCCCATTGTTCAAGCTCCATAATCGGAGTGCTCCCCGTGATTCTCGTCTGGGCGATGACTATAATATC
CCTCACTGGATAAACCACAGTTTCTACACATCCAAAAGCCAGCTCTTTTGTAATAGTTTCACCCCACGAA
TAAAACTGGCAGGAAAGAAGCCCGCCTCTGAGAAAGCAAAAAATGGCCGTGATACATCTCTCGGGAGTCC
AAAAGAATCTGAGAACGCCCTTCCCATCCAAGTAGATTATGACGCCTATGACGCTCAAGTGTTCAGGCTG
CCCGGCCCATCCCGGGCCCAGTGCCTCACCACCTGCAGATCTGTGCGAGAGCGAGAGAGTCACAGTCGAA
AGAGTGCCAGCTCCTGTGATGTTTCATCCAGCCCTTCCCTACCAAGCCGCACACTGCCCACTGAGGAAGT
GAGGAGCCAGGCTTCTGACGACAGCTCCCTAGGCAAGAGTGCCAACATCCTGATGATCCCACACCCCCAC
CTGCACCAGTATGAAGTCAGCAGCTCCTTGGGATACACCAGCACTCGAGATGTCCTGGAGAACATGATGG
AGCCACCACAGCGAGACTCCAGTGCACCAGGGAGGTTTCACGTTGGCAGTGCAGAATCCATGCTGCATGT
TCGACCTGGTGGATACACGCCCCAGAGAGCACTGATTAACCCCTTCGCTCCCTCTCGGATGCCCATGAAG
CTTACGTCCAACAGAAGGCGCTGGATGCACACTTTTCCTGTGGGGCCATCCGGAGAAGCCATCCAGATCC
ACCACCAGACCCGACAGAATATGGCGGAGCTACAAGGCAGCGGGCAGAGGGATCCAACTCACTCCTCTGC
AGAGCTGCTGGAGTTAGCATATCATGAAGCTGCTGGAAGGCACAGCAATTCCCGCCAGCCTGGTGACGGC
ATGTCCTTCTTGAACTTCAGTGGAACAGAGGAGCTTTCTGTCGGCCTGCTTAGCAACAGTGGTGCAGGTA
TGAATCCTAGGACCCAGAATAAGGATTCTCTAGAGGACAGTGTTTCTACCTCTCCAGACCCAATTCTGAC
ACTGTCTGCTCCCCCTGTAGTGCCAGGCTTCTGTTGCACAGTTGGAGTGGACTGGAAGTCTCTCACTACT
CCGGCGTGCCTCCCCCTTACCACCGACTACTTCCCTGACCGCCAGGGCCTGCAGAATGACTACACAGAGG
GCTGTTATGATCTCCTTCCAGAAGCAGACATCGACAGGAGGGACGAAGATGGTGTGCAGATGACAGCCCA
GCAGGTATTTGAAGAGTTTATTTGCCAACGTCTCATGCAGGGCTACCAAATCATAGTGCAGCCCAAGACA
CAGAAACCCAATCCTGCTGTCCCGCCCCCGCTGAGCAGTAGCCCACTCTATAGCCGAGGCCTTGTGTCCC
GAAACCGCCCTGAGGAGGAGGACCAGTATTGGCTGAGTATGGGCAGAACGTTCCACAAAGTGACGCTGAA
GGATAAGATGATCACAGTGACGCGATACCTTCCCAAGTATCCTTATGAATCTGCCCAGATCCACTACACC
TACAGCCTCTGTCCTTCCCACTCAGACTCAGAGTTCGTCTCCTGCTGGGTGGAGTTTTCCCACGAACGGC
TGGAGGAGTACAAGTGGAATTACTTAGATCAGTATATCTGTTCTGCCGGCTCTGAAGACTTCAGCTTAAT
TGAGTCCCTGAAGTTCTGGAGGACCCGCTTCCTGCTGCTGCCAGCCTGTGTCACCGCCACCAAGCGCATC
ACGGAGGGGGAGGCCCACTGCGACATCTATGGGGACAGGCCCCGTGCAGACGAGGACGAGTGGCAACTCC
TGGATGGTTTTGTCCGCTTTGTGGAGGGCTTGAATCGCATTCGCAGGCGGCATCGCTCGGATCGCATGAT
GCGGAAAGGGACCGCCATGAAAGGCTTGCAGATGACTGGGCCCATTTCCACGCATTCTCTGGAGTCAACT
GCACCCCCAGTGGGGAAGAAGGGAACCTCAGCTCTCTCTGCCCTGTTGGAGATGGAGGCCAGTCAGAAGT
GCCTGGGAGAACAGCAGGCAGCTGTGCATGGTGGGAAGAGCTCCGCCCAGTCAGCCGAGAGCAGCAGCGT
TGCCATGACTCCCACCTACATGGACAGCCCACGAAAGGACGGGGCCTTCTTTATGGAGTTTGTCCGCAGC
CCACGCACAGCATCGTCCGCCTTCTACCCTCAGGTATCTGTGGACCAAACAGCCACTCCTATGTTGGACG
GCACCAGTTTGGGCATATGCACAGGCCAATCCATGGACAGAGGCAACAGCCAGACCTTTGGGAACTCCCA
GAACATAGGAGAACAGGGCTACTCCTCCACAAACTCCAGTGACAGCAGCTCTCAGCAGCTGGTGGCAAGC
TCCTTGACCTCATCCTCTACCCTGACAGAGATCCTGGAAGCCATGAAGCACCCCTCGACAGGAGTCCAGC
TGCTCTCTGAACAGAAGGGCCTCTCACCGTACTGCTTCATCAGCGCGGAGGTGGTACACTGGTTGGTGAA
CCACGTGGAGGGGATCCAGACACAGGCGATGGCCATTGACATCATGCAGAAAATGCTGGAAGAGCAGCTC
ATCACACATGCATCTGGCGAAGCCTGGCGGACCTTCATCTACGGCTTCTATTTCTACAAGATAGTAACGG
ACAAAGAGCCCGACCGAGTGGCCATGCAGCAGCCCGCCACCACCTGGCACACAGCAGGAGTGGACGACTT
CGCCAGCTTCCAGCGCAAGTGGTTTGAGGTGGCCTTTGTGGCAGAAGAGCTCGTGCACTCTGAGATTCCT
GCCTTTCTCCTGCCCTGGCTGCCTAGCCGGCCAGCCTCCTATGCAAGTAGGCACAGCTCCTTTAGCCGAA
GTTTTGGAGGACGGAGCCAGGCGGCAGCACTTTTAGCTGCCACTGTCCCAGAGCAGAGGACTGTGACCCT
GGATGTTGACGTGAACAACCGCACAGACCGGCTGGAGTGGTGCAGCTGTTATTACCATGGCAACTTTTCT
CTGAATGCAGCCTTTGAGATCAAGCTGCACTGGATGGCGGTGACCGCAGCAGTACTCTTCGAGATGGTCC
AAGGTTGGCATCGGAAAGCCACCTCCTGTGGCTTCTTGTTAGTCCCAGTTTTGGAGGGGCCTTTTGCACT
GCCCAGTTACCTGTATGGCGACCCCCTTCGTGCCCAGCTCTTCATCCCACTCAACATCAGCTGCTTGCTC
AAGGAGGGCAGCGAGCACCTGTTTGATAGCTTTGAACCCGAAACGTACTGGGATCGAATGCACCTCTTCC
AGGAAGCCATTGCACACAGGTTTGGGTTTGTACAAGATAAATATTCTGCCTCTGCTTTTAACTTCCCTGC
TGAGAACAAGCCTCAGTATATCCACGTTACAGGAACAGTGTTTCTGCAGCTGCCCTACTCCAAGCGCAAG
TTCTCAGGGCAGCAGCGGCGGCGGCGGAACTCCACCAGCTCCACCAACCAGAACATGTTCTGCGAGGAGC
GGGTCGGCTACAACTGGGCCTACAACACCATGCTCACCAAAACATGGCGCTCCAGCGCCACAGGGGATGA
AAAGTTTGCTGATCGGCTGCTGAAGGACTTCACGGACTTCTGCATCAACCGTGACAACCGGCTGGTCACG
TTCTGGACAAGTTGCCTGGAGAAGATGCATGCCAGTGCCCCGTGAGAATTC
